Addgene plasmid #67470: pDEST47-ARL11
Purpose: Mammalian expression of hArl11 with stop codon (native expression)
Depositing lab: Richard Kahn. Depositing organization: Emory University. Publication: Tool box: Plasmids for the expression or knockdown of human ARF Family GTPases (ARF/ARL/SAR) and their co-expression in bacteria with N-myristoyltransferases. Kerr SC, Kahn RA. Cell Logist. 2015 Sep 21;5(3):e1090523. doi: 10.1080/21592799.2015.1090523. eCollection 2015 Jul-Sep. PubMed 27057421.
Backbone
  Vector backbone: pcDNA-DEST47
  Backbone manufacturer: Life Technologies
  Vector type: Mammalian Expression
  Selectable markers: Neomycin (select with G418)
Growth in bacteria
  Bacterial resistance: Ampicillin, 100 μg/mL
  Growth temperature: 37°C
  Growth strain: DH5alpha
  Copy number: High Copy
Gene/Insert
  Gene/Insert name: ARL11 (alt name: pRK18s-D47)
  Species: H. sapiens (human)
  Mutation: bp 261 G to A; silent mutation; bp 442 T to C; aa C148R
  Entrez Gene: ARL11 (a.k.a. ARLTS1)
  Promoter: CMV
  Cloning method: Gateway Cloning
  Sequencing primers: 5′ CMV-F; 3′ GFP-R
Terms and licenses: Academic/Nonprofit Terms; Industry Terms: Not Available to Industry
Depositor comments: Note that the insert contains its native stop codon and does not produce a fusion protein with GFP.
How to cite: pDEST47-ARL11 was a gift from Richard Kahn (Addgene plasmid # 67470 ; http://n2t.net/addgene:67470 ; RRID:Addgene_67470)
