[The description below was written by a language model from this plasmid's Addgene catalogue record.]
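Description:
pDEST47-ARL11 is a mammalian expression plasmid built on the commercial Gateway destination vector pcDNA-DEST47, into which the human ARL11 open reading frame (also known as ARLTS1, a member of the ARF family of small regulatory GTPases) was introduced by Gateway recombination cloning. It is propagated in E. coli as a high-copy plasmid under ampicillin selection, and it carries a neomycin resistance marker so that transfected mammalian cells can be selected with G418, for example to derive stable lines.

Expression of the insert is driven by the CMV promoter, which gives strong constitutive transcription in most mammalian cell types. The DEST47 backbone is designed to place a GFP coding sequence downstream of the recombined insert so that a C-terminal fusion can be made, but in this construct ARL11 retains its native stop codon. Translation therefore ends at the end of ARL11, and the protein is produced untagged rather than as a GFP fusion. The recorded insert differs from the reference sequence at two positions: a silent G-to-A change at base 261 and a T-to-C change at base 442 that produces a C148R substitution, which users should bear in mind when interpreting results.

The plasmid belongs to a toolbox of constructs for expressing or knocking down human ARF, ARL and SAR GTPases, and it is suited to transient or stable expression of untagged ARL11 in mammalian cells. No feature table was supplied, so details such as the origin of replication, polyadenylation signals and att site positions are not stated in the record.
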