>Addgene plasmid #67470 | pDEST47-ARL11 | addgene partial sequence | sequence record 118211 | GFPfusionREV 5'-CTCCACTGACAGAAAATTTG-3'
AGAATTGGGACAACTCCAGTGAAAAGTTCTTCTCCTTTGCTAGCCATTCTAGATCGAACCACTTTGTACA
AGAAAGCTGGGTCCTATCAAGATCTCTTGCTGTCTCCGCGCTCAGCCCCATGGGCTCTCGCCTGCAGACA
CATGCAGCTGCGAGATTTCAGGAGGCTCCACAGGCTCTGCAGGGCCTCGGGCAGCCCCTCCCCAGTGAGG
GCACTGCAGCCCCGGAGCTCCCAGCGGTGGTCCTGGAATCTCTCTAGACTCAGCCTGTTTCTGATCTTAA
GCAGCGGAAGTGCATCAGGTGCCTCCTGCTTGTTGGCCAGCACCAAGAAGGGGACGCCAGCCATGTTGGG
GTCGTTCAGGACTTCTGTGAGCTCAGCCGCCGACTCGGGTAAGCGGGCTTCATCTGTGCTGTCCAGTACG
TACACGAGGATATCTGTGCCTTCCAGATAGTCCTTCCAGCTGGCTCTGAGCGGGGCCTGCCCCCCAACGT
CCCAGAGAGTCAGTGACACGTGCCCAGGAGCTTTCAGAGGCTCCACGTTGAAACCAACAGTGGGCAGGGT
CTCCACCAGCTGGTGGCCCTTCAGCTTGTAAAGGAGCGTGGTCTTGCCCGCCGAGTCCAGGCCCATCATC
ACCACCTGGGCTTCCGCCTTGTGACCTCTGGAATTCACAGAACCCATGGTTCTATCTCCTTCTAAGCCTG
CTTTTTTGTACAAACTTGTTTGATCAAGCTTAACTAGCCAGCTTGGGTCTCCCTATAGTGAGTCGTATTA
ATTTCGATAAGCCAGTAAGCAGTGGGTTCTCTAGTTAGCCAGAGAGCTCTGCTTATATAGACCTCCCACC
GTACACGCCTACCGCCCATTTGCGTCA
